Addgene plasmid #211230: pBiT3.1-N_STRN:1-731
Purpose: Mammalian expression of full-length human STRN isoform 2. N-terminal HiBiT tag.
Depositing lab: Cheryl Arrowsmith. Depositing organization: University of Toronto. Publication: A Target Class Ligandability Evaluation of WD40 Repeat-Containing Proteins. Ackloo S, Li F, Szewczyk M, Seitova A, Loppnau P, Zeng H, Xu J, Ahmad S, Arnautova YA, Baghaie AJ, Beldar S, Bolotokova A, Centrella PA, Chau I, Clark MA, Cuozzo JW, Dehghani-Tafti S, Disch JS, Dong A, Dumas A, Feng JA, Ghiabi P, Gibson E, Gilmer J, Goldman B, Green SR, Guie MA, Guilinger JP, Harms N, Herasymenko O, Houliston S, Hutchinson A, Kearnes S, Keefe AD, Kimani SW, Kramer T, Kutera M, Kwak HA, Lento C, Li Y, Liu J, Loup J, Machado RAC, Mulhern CJ, Perveen S, Righetto GL, Riley P, Shrestha S, Sigel EA, Silva M, Sintchak MD, Slakman BL, Taylor RD, Thompson J, Torng W, Underkoffler C, von Rechenberg M, Walsh RT, Watson I, Wilson DJ, Wolf E, Yadav M, Yazdi AK, Zhang J, Zhang Y, Santhakumar V, Edwards AM, Barsyte-Lovejoy D, Schapira M, Brown PJ, Halabelian L, Arrowsmith CH. J Med Chem. 2025 Jan 23;68(2):1092-1112. doi: 10.1021/acs.jmedchem.4c02010. Epub 2024 Nov 4. PubMed 39495097.
Backbone
  Vector backbone: pBiT3.1-N
  Backbone manufacturer: Promega
  Vector type: Mammalian Expression
  Selectable markers: Neomycin (select with G418)
Growth in bacteria
  Bacterial resistance: Kanamycin, 50 μg/mL
  Growth temperature: 37°C
  Growth strain: DH5alpha
  Copy number: High Copy
Gene/Insert
  Gene/Insert name: STRN:M1-V731
  Species: H. sapiens (human)
  Insert size (bp): 2193
  Mutation: isoform 2
  Entrez Gene: STRN (a.k.a. PPP2R6A, SG2NA, STRN1)
  Promoter: CMV
  Tag / fusion protein: MVSGWRLFKKISGSSGGSSG (N terminal on insert)
  Cloning method: Ligation Independent Cloning
  Sequencing primers: 5′ T7; 3′ TTGCTCAGCGGTGGCAGCAG
Resource information
  A portion of this plasmid was derived from a plasmid made by: Mammalian Gene Collection (BC106879)
Terms and licenses: Academic/Nonprofit Terms; Industry Terms: Not Available to Industry
Depositor comments: 5' Cloning Site: Xho1 (not destroyed), 3' Cloning Site: Xba1 (not destroyed).
How to cite: pBiT3.1-N_STRN:1-731 was a gift from Cheryl Arrowsmith (Addgene plasmid # 211230 ; http://n2t.net/addgene:211230 ; RRID:Addgene_211230)
