[The description below was written by a language model from this plasmid's Addgene catalogue record and pLannotate feature annotations shown in this document.]
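Description:
pBiT3.1-N_STRN:1-731 is a mammalian expression plasmid built on the commercial pBiT3.1-N backbone, carrying full-length human striatin (STRN) isoform 2, residues M1 to V731, as a 2,193 bp insert. The coding sequence was derived from a Mammalian Gene Collection clone and introduced by ligation-independent cloning between XhoI and XbaI sites that remain intact. The sequenced plasmid is 6,477 nt. It replicates in E. coli at high copy from a ColE1/pUC-type origin and is selected with kanamycin through a neo (nptII) gene driven by the bacterial EM7 promoter.

Expression in mammalian cells is driven by the CMV immediate-early enhancer and promoter, followed by a chimeric β-globin/immunoglobulin intron that promotes efficient mRNA processing, and terminated by an SV40 polyadenylation signal. A T7 promoter upstream of the open reading frame serves as a sequencing primer site. The STRN protein is fused at its N terminus to the short HiBiT peptide via a flexible glycine-serine linker. HiBiT binds the LgBiT fragment with high affinity to reconstitute NanoLuc luciferase, allowing luminescent quantification of the tagged protein.

On mammalian selection, the catalogue lists neomycin/G418, whereas the feature table shows the neo gene only behind a bacterial promoter (preceded by a single loxP site) and a separate blasticidin S deaminase cassette under the SV40 early promoter with a synthetic poly(A) signal. The record does not resolve this discrepancy. The plasmid was deposited in connection with a ligandability survey of WD40 repeat proteins, consistent with use in cell-based luminescent assays of STRN levels or ligand engagement, though the specific assay is not stated.
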