Features (pLannotate 1.2.2; 17 found; start..end, strand, type, name):
     24..105     -  polyA_signal   SV40 poly(A) signal: SV40 polyadenylation signal
    128..211     -  CDS            large T antigen (fragment): large T antigen from SV40 (simian virus 40)
    276..641     +  enhancer       CMV enhancer: human cytomegalovirus immediate early enhancer
    643..842     +  promoter       CMV promoter: human cytomegalovirus (CMV) immediate early promoter
    981..1113    +  intron         chimeric intron: chimera between introns from human β-globin and immunoglobulin heavy chain genes
   1157..1175    +  promoter       T7 promoter: promoter for bacteriophage T7 RNA polymerase
   1250..3442    +  CDS            STRN (fragment): STRN_HUMAN - Experimental evidence at protein level: Swiss-Prot protein existence level 1. Calmodulin-binding protein which may function as scaffolding or signaling protein and may play a role in dendritic Ca(2+) signaling. From Homo sapiens (Human).
   3473..3491    +  misc_feature   MCS (fragment): pUC18/19 multiple cloning site
   3540..3661    -  polyA_signal   SV40 poly(A) signal: SV40 polyadenylation signal
   3684..3752    -  CDS            large T antigen (fragment): large T antigen from SV40 (simian virus 40)
   3776..3809    +  protein_bind   loxP: Cre-mediated recombination occurs in the 8-bp core sequence (GCATACAT). Cre recombinase
   3819..3866    +  promoter       EM7 promoter: synthetic bacterial promoter&nbsp
   3898..4689    +  CDS            neo: KKA2_KLEPN - Also known as kan, nptII. Experimental evidence at protein level: Swiss-Prot protein existence level 1. Resistance to kanamycin, neomycin, paromomycin, ribostamycin, butirosin and gentamicin B. From Klebsiella pneumoniae.
   4850..5438    -  rep_origin     ori: high-copy-number ColE1/pMB1/pBR322/pUC origin of replication
   5564..5612    -  polyA_signal   poly(A) signal: synthetic polyadenylation signal
   5636..6034    -  CDS            BSD: blasticidin S deaminase; Aspergillus terreus BSD; confers resistance to blasticidin
   6065..6422    -  promoter       SV40 promoter: SV40 enhancer and early promoter
>Addgene plasmid #211230 | pBiT3.1-N_STRN:1-731 | addgene full sequence | sequence record 425924 | Addgene NGS Result
AAGACGCGTTAATTAAGACGTCGGCAGTGAAAAAAATGCTTTATTTGTGAAATTTGTGATGCTATTGCTT
TATTTGTAACCATTATAAGCTGCAATAAACAAGTTAACAACAACAATTGCATTCATTTTATGTTTCAGGT
TCAGGGGGAGGTGTGGGAGGTTTTTTAAAGCAAGTAAAACCTCTACAAATGTGGTATGGCTGATTATGAT
CCGCGGCCGCAATACGTCGACGTTATCAGCTGACTTCGTACGAGAGCCTAGGATTATGGCGCGCCACTAG
TTATTAATAGTAATCAATTACGGGGTCATTAGTTCATAGCCCATATATGGAGTTCCGCGTTACATAACTT
ACGGTAAATGGCCCGCCTGGCTGACCGCCCAACGACCCCCGCCCATTGACGTCAATAATGACGTATGTTC
CCATAGTAACGCCAATAGGGACTTTCCATTGACGTCAATGGGTGGAGTATTTACGGTAAACTGCCCACTT
GGCAGTACATCAAGTGTATCATATGCCAAGTCCGCCCCCTATTGACGTCAATGACGGTAAATGGCCCGCC
TGGCATTATGCCCAGTACATGACCTTACGGGACTTTCCTACTTGGCAGTACATCTACGTATTAGTCATCG
CTATTACCATGGTGATGCGGTTTTGGCAGTACACCAATGGGCGTGGATAGCGGTTTGACTCACGGGGATT
TCCAAGTCTCCACCCCATTGACGTCAATGGGAGTTTGTTTTGGCACCAAAATCAACGGGACTTTCCAAAA
TGTCGTAATAACCCCGCCCCGTTGACGCAAATGGGCGGTAGGCGTGTACGGTGGGAGGTCTATATAAGCA
GAGCTGGTTTAGTGAACCGTCAGATCACTAGAATCTTTATTGCGGTAGTTTATCACAGTTAAATTGCTAA
CGCAGTCAGTGCTTCTGACACAACAGTCTCGAACTTAAGCTGCAGAAGTTGGTCGTGAGGCACTGGGCAG
GTAAGTATCAAGGTTACAAGACAGGTTTAAGGAGACCAATAGAAACTGGGCTTGTCGAGACAGAGAAGAC
TCTTGCGTTTCTGATAGGCACCTATTGGTCTTACTGACATCCACTTTGCCTTTCTCTCCACAGGTGTCCA
CTCCCAGTTCAATTACAGCTCTTAAGGCTAGAGTATTAATACGACTCACTATAGGGGTTAGCGATCGCCA
TGGTGAGCGGCTGGCGGCTGTTCAAGAAGATTAGCGGGAGCTCCGGTGGCTCGAGCGGTATGGACGAGCA
GGCGGGTCCCGGCGTCTTCTTCAGCAACAACCACCCGGGCGCCGGCGGTGCCAAGGGGCTCGGGCCTCTG
GCGGGGGCGGCCCGAGCCCAGTACAGTCTCCCGGGGATCCTGCACTTCCTGCAGCACGAGTGGGCCCGCT
TCGAGGTGGAGAGAGCCCAGTGGGAGGTGGAGCGGGCGGAGCTGCAGGCCCAGATTGCCTTCCTGCAGGG
AGAAAGGAAGGGCCAAGAAAATTTGAAGAAGGATCTTGTGAGGAGGATCAAAATGTTGGAGTATGCTCTT
AAACAGGAAAGAGCCAAATACCACAAGTTGAAATACGGGACAGAATTGAATCAGGGAGATATGAAGCCTC
CAAGCTATGATTCTGATGAAGGTAATGAAACAGAAGTGCAGCCACAACAAAACAGCCAGTTAATGTGGAA
ACAAGGTCGACAACTACTCAGACAGTATCTACAGGAGGTGGGTTATACAGATACTATTCTAGATGTGAAA
TCTAAACGAGTGCGAGCTTTGTTGGGCTTTTCAAGTGATGTCACGGACAGGGAAGATGACAAAAATCAGG
ACTCAGTTGTAAATGGCACAGAGGCTGAAGTTAAAGAGACAGCAATGATTGCAAAATCTGAGTTAACAGA
TTCTGCCTCCGTGCTGGATAATTTCAAATTCCTTGAAAGTGCAGCTGCAGATTTCAGTGATGAAGATGAA
GATGATGATGTTGATGGAAGAGAGAAAAGCGTCATTGATACTTCAACAATTGTTAGGAAAAAAGCATTGC
CTGACAGCGGTGAAGATCGAGATACAAAAGAAGCTCTAAAGGAGTTTGACTTCTTGGTTACATCAGAGGA
AGGAGACAATGAATCTAGAAGTGCAGGCGATGGAACAGACTGGGGGCCCAATAGGTCAAAACTACAAGAT
ATGCTTGCTAATTTGAGAGATGTTGATGAACTTCCTTCATTGCAGCCATCTGTGGGTTCACCTTCCAGAC
CCAGCAGCTCCAGGCTTCCTGAACATGAAATTAATAGGGCAGATGAAGTGGAAGCATTGACATTTCCTCC
TTCTTCTGGAAAGTCATTCATCATGGGAGCAGATGAAGCCCTTGAAAGTGAACTGGGACTTGGAGAACTA
GCAGGCCTTACGGTGGCCAATGAAGCAGACTCACTAACTTATGATATAGCAAACAATAAAGATGCATTGA
GGAAGACATGGAACCCTAAGTTTACATTGAGAAGTCACTTTGATGGCATCCGAGCCCTTGCTTTCCATCC
CATTGAGCCTGTTTTGATAACAGCATCAGAGGATCACACATTAAAAATGTGGAATTTACAGAAAACAGCC
CCAGCCAAAAAGAGCACTTCTCTTGATGTAGAACCTATCTATACATTCAGAGCCCATAAAGGTCCAGTGC
TTTGTGTGGTAATGAGCAGCAATGGTGAGCAGTGTTACAGTGGTGGTACTGATGGACTGATCCAGGGCTG
GAATACCACTAATCCCAACATCGACCCCTATGATTCTTATGATCCTTCTGTTTTACGAGGCCCTCTGCTA
GGCCACACGGATGCAGTCTGGGGTTTGGCTTATAGTGCAGCACATCAGCGTTTGTTGTCCTGTTCAGCAG
ATGGCACTCTGCGTTTATGGAATACAACTGAGGTTGCTCCAGCACTAAGTGTATTTAATGATACTAAAGA
ACTGGGAATCCCTGCCTCTGTGGATCTAGTGAGCAGTGACCCGAGCCATATGGTAGCATCATTCAGCAAG
GGATATACAAGCATTTTTAACATGGAAACACAACAACGCATTCTCACTTTAGAATCCAATGTAGATACAA
CAGCCAACTCTTCCTGCCAAATAAATAGAGTCATCAGTCATCCTACTCTTCCGATCAGCATCACTGCTCA
TGAAGACAGGCACATCAAATTCTATGATAACAATACAGGCAAACTGATCCACTCGATGGTAGCCCACCTA
GAAGCTGTTACAAGTTTAGCAGTTGATCCCAATGGCCTTTACTTGATGTCTGGCAGTCATGACTGTTCAA
TACGTTTATGGAATCTAGAAAGTAAGACGTGTATCCAAGAATTCACAGCTCATCGAAAAAAGTTTGAAGA
ATCGATTCATGATGTAGCTTTCCACCCATCCAAATGCTATATAGCCAGTGCTGGAGCTGACGCACTGGCT
AAAGTCTTTGTATAATCTAGAGGTCAAGCTTCGGGGGTTTAAACCTGCAGGCATGCAAGCTGATTTGGCT
GCTGCCACCGCTGAGCAAGGCCGCTTCGAGCAGACATGATAAGATACATTGATGAGTTTGGACAAACCAC
AACTAGAATGCAGTGAAAAAAATGCTTTATTTGTGAAATTTGTGATGCTATTGCTTTATTTGTAACCATT
ATAAGCTGCAATAAACAAGTTAACAACAACAATTGCATTCATTTTATGTTTCAGGTTCAGGGGGAGATGT
GGGAGGTTTTTTTAAGCAAGTAAAACCTCTACAAATGTGGTAAAATCTTAATTAAGACTTCTAATATAAC
TTCGTATAGCATACATTATACGAAGTTATGGTTCCACTGTTGACAATTAATCATCGGCATAGTATATCGG
CATAGTATAATACGACAAGGTGAGGAACTAAACCCAGGAGGCAGATCATGATTGAACAAGATGGATTGCA
CGCAGGTTCTCCGGCCGCTTGGGTGGAGAGGCTATTCGGCTATGACTGGGCACAACAGACAATCGGCTGC
TCTGATGCCGCCGTGTTCCGGCTGTCAGCGCAGGGGCGCCCGGTTCTTTTTGTCAAGACCGACCTGTCCG
GTGCCCTGAATGAACTGCAGGACGAGGCAGCGCGGCTATCGTGGCTGGCCACGACGGGCGTTCCTTGCGC
AGCTGTGCTCGACGTTGTCACTGAAGCGGGAAGGGACTGGCTGCTATTGGGCGAAGTGCCGGGGCAGGAT
CTCCTGTCATCTCACCTTGCTCCTGCCGAGAAAGTATCCATCATGGCTGATGCAATGCGGCGGCTGCATA
CGCTTGATCCGGCTACCTGCCCATTCGACCACCAAGCGAAACATCGCATCGAGCGAGCACGTACTCGGAT
GGAAGCCGGTCTTGTCGATCAGGATGATCTGGACGAAGAGCATCAGGGGCTCGCGCCAGCCGAACTGTTC
GCCAGGCTCAAGGCGCGCATGCCCGACGGCGAGGATCTCGTCGTGACCCATGGCGATGCCTGCTTGCCGA
ATATCATGGTGGAAAATGGCCGCTTTTCTGGATTCATCGACTGTGGCCGGCTGGGTGTGGCGGACCGCTA
TCAGGACATAGCGTTGGCTACCCGTGATATTGCTGAAGAGCTTGGCGGCGAATGGGCTGACCGCTTCCTC
GTGCTTTACGGTATCGCCGCTCCCGATTCGCAGCGCATCGCCTTCTATCGCCTTCTTGACGAGTTCTTCT
GATTCGAAATGACCGACCAAGCGACGCCCAACCGGTATCAGCTCACTCAAAGGCGGTAATACGGTTATCC
ACAGAATCAGGGGATAACGCAGGAAAGAACATGTGAGCAAAAGGCCAGCAAAAGGCCAGGAACCGTAAAA
AGGCCGCGTTGCTGGCGTTTTTCCATAGGCTCCGCCCCCCTGACGAGCATCACAAAAATCGACGCTCAAG
TCAGAGGTGGCGAAACCCGACAGGACTATAAAGATACCAGGCGTTTCCCCCTGGAAGCTCCCTCGTGCGC
TCTCCTGTTCCGACCCTGCCGCTTACCGGATACCTGTCCGCCTTTCTCCCTTCGGGAAGCGTGGCGCTTT
CTCATAGCTCACGCTGTAGGTATCTCAGTTCGGTGTAGGTCGTTCGCTCCAAGCTGGGCTGTGTGCACGA
ACCCCCCGTTCAGCCCGACCGCTGCGCCTTATCCGGTAACTATCGTCTTGAGTCCAACCCGGTAAGACAC
GACTTATCGCCACTGGCAGCAGCCACTGGTAACAGGATTAGCAGAGCGAGGTATGTAGGCGGTGCTACAG
AGTTCTTGAAGTGGTGGCCTAACTACGGCTACACTAGAAGGACAGTATTTGGTATCTGCGCTCTGCTGAA
GCCAGTTACCTTCGGAAAAAGAGTTGGTAGCTCTTGATCCGGCAAACAAACCACCGCTGGTAGCGGTGGT
TTTTTTGTTTGCAAGCAGCAGATTACGCGCAGAAAAAAAGGATTTCAAGAAGATCCTTTGATCTTTTCTA
CGGGGTCTGACGCTCAGTGGAACGAAAACTCACGTTAAGGGATTTTGGTCATGAGATTATCAAAAAGGAT
CTTCACCTAGATCCTTTTATAGTCCGGAATCGTCACACAAAAAACCAACACACAGATGTAATGAAAATAA
AGATATTTTATTGCGGCCATCGTGATGGCTAGAGTTTAGCCCTCCCACACATAACCAGAGGGCAGCAATT
CACGAATCCCAACTGCCGTCGGCTGTCCATCACTGTCCTTCACTATGGCTTTGATCCCAGGATGCAGATC
GAGAAGCACCTGTCGGCACCGTCCGCAGGGGCTCAAGATGCCCCTGTTCTCATTTCCGATCGCGACGATA
CAAGTCAGGTTGCCAGCTGCCGCAGCAGCAGCAGTGCCCAGCACCACGAGTTCTGCACAAGGTCCCCCAG
TAAAATGATATACATTGACACCAGTGAAGATGCGGCCGTCGCTAGAGAGAGCTGCGCTGGCGACGCTGTA
GTCTTCAGAGATGGGGATGCTGTTGATTGTAGCCGTTGCTCTTTCAATGAGGGTGGATTCTTCTTGAGAC
AAAGGCTTGGCCATGGTGGCGCTAGTGTCAGAAGAATCGAGCTTTTTGCAAAAGCCTAGGCCTCCAAAAA
AGCCTCCTCACTACTTCTGGAATAGCTCAGAGGCCGAGGCGGCCTCGGCCTCTGCATAAATAAAAAAAAT
TAGTCAGCCATGGGGCGGAGAATGGGCGGAACTGGGCGGAGTTAGGGGCGGGATGGGCGGAGTTAGGGGC
GGGACTATGGTTGCTGACTAATTGAGATGCATGCTTTGCATACTTCTGCCTGCTGGGGAGCCTGGGGACT
TTCCACACCTGGTTGCTGACTAATTGAGATGCATGCTTTGCATACTTCTGCCTGCTGGGGAGCCTGGGGA
CTTTCCACACCCTAACTGACACACATTCCACAGCTGGTTCTTTCCGCCTCAGAAGGTACCTAACCAAGTT
CCTCTTTCAGAGGTTATTTCAGGCCATGGTGCTGCGC
