>Addgene plasmid #211230 | pBiT3.1-N_STRN:1-731 | depositor partial sequence | sequence record 411938 | Insert sequence
ATGGACGAGCAGGCGGGTCCCGGCGTCTTCTTCAGCAACAACCACCCGGGCGCCGGCGGTGCCAAGGGGC
TCGGGCCTCTGGCGGGGGCGGCCCGAGCCCAGTACAGTCTCCCGGGGATCCTGCACTTCCTGCAGCACGA
GTGGGCCCGCTTCGAGGTGGAGAGAGCCCAGTGGGAGGTGGAGCGGGCGGAGCTGCAGGCCCAGATTGCC
TTCCTGCAGGGAGAAAGGAAGGGCCAAGAAAATTTGAAGAAGGATCTTGTGAGGAGGATCAAAATGTTGG
AGTATGCTCTTAAACAGGAAAGAGCCAAATACCACAAGTTGAAATACGGGACAGAATTGAATCAGGGAGA
TATGAAGCCTCCAAGCTATGATTCTGATGAAGGTAATGAAACAGAAGTGCAGCCACAACAAAACAGCCAG
TTAATGTGGAAACAAGGTCGACAACTACTCAGACAGTATCTACAGGAGGTGGGTTATACAGATACTATTC
TAGATGTGAAATCTAAACGAGTGCGAGCTTTGTTGGGCTTTTCAAGTGATGTCACGGACAGGGAAGATGA
CAAAAATCAGGACTCAGTTGTAAATGGCACAGAGGCTGAAGTTAAAGAGACAGCAATGATTGCAAAATCT
GAGTTAACAGATTCTGCCTCCGTGCTGGATAATTTCAAATTCCTTGAAAGTGCAGCTGCAGATTTCAGTG
ATGAAGATGAAGATGATGATGTTGATGGAAGAGAGAAAAGCGTCATTGATACTTCAACAATTGTTAGGAA
AAAAGCATTGCCTGACAGCGGTGAAGATCGAGATACAAAAGAAGCTCTAAAGGAGTTTGACTTCTTGGTT
ACATCAGAGGAAGGAGACAATGAATCTAGAAGTGCAGGCGATGGAACAGACTGGGGGCCCAATAGGTCAA
AACTACAAGATATGCTTGCTAATTTGAGAGATGTTGATGAACTTCCTTCATTGCAGCCATCTGTGGGTTC
ACCTTCCAGACCCAGCAGCTCCAGGCTTCCTGAACATGAAATTAATAGGGCAGATGAAGTGGAAGCATTG
ACATTTCCTCCTTCTTCTGGAAAGTCATTCATCATGGGAGCAGATGAAGCCCTTGAAAGTGAACTGGGAC
TTGGAGAACTAGCAGGCCTTACGGTGGCCAATGAAGCAGACTCACTAACTTATGATATAGCAAACAATAA
AGATGCATTGAGGAAGACATGGAACCCTAAGTTTACATTGAGAAGTCACTTTGATGGCATCCGAGCCCTT
GCTTTCCATCCCATTGAGCCTGTTTTGATAACAGCATCAGAGGATCACACATTAAAAATGTGGAATTTAC
AGAAAACAGCCCCAGCCAAAAAGAGCACTTCTCTTGATGTAGAACCTATCTATACATTCAGAGCCCATAA
AGGTCCAGTGCTTTGTGTGGTAATGAGCAGCAATGGTGAGCAGTGTTACAGTGGTGGTACTGATGGACTG
ATCCAGGGCTGGAATACCACTAATCCCAACATCGACCCCTATGATTCTTATGATCCTTCTGTTTTACGAG
GCCCTCTGCTAGGCCACACGGATGCAGTCTGGGGTTTGGCTTATAGTGCAGCACATCAGCGTTTGTTGTC
CTGTTCAGCAGATGGCACTCTGCGTTTATGGAATACAACTGAGGTTGCTCCAGCACTAAGTGTATTTAAT
GATACTAAAGAACTGGGAATCCCTGCCTCTGTGGATCTAGTGAGCAGTGACCCGAGCCATATGGTAGCAT
CATTCAGCAAGGGATATACAAGCATTTTTAACATGGAAACACAACAACGCATTCTCACTTTAGAATCCAA
TGTAGATACAACAGCCAACTCTTCCTGCCAAATAAATAGAGTCATCAGTCATCCTACTCTTCCGATCAGC
ATCACTGCTCATGAAGACAGGCACATCAAATTCTATGATAACAATACAGGCAAACTGATCCACTCGATGG
TAGCCCACCTAGAAGCTGTTACAAGTTTAGCAGTTGATCCCAATGGCCTTTACTTGATGTCTGGCAGTCA
TGACTGTTCAATACGTTTATGGAATCTAGAAAGTAAGACGTGTATCCAAGAATTCACAGCTCATCGAAAA
AAGTTTGAAGAATCGATTCATGATGTAGCTTTCCACCCATCCAAATGCTATATAGCCAGTGCTGGAGCTG
ACGCACTGGCTAAAGTCTTTGTA
